>Addgene plasmid #70230 | NSarQ27G-VMAn-FKBP | depositor partial sequence | sequence record 126342 | Full ORF - NSarQ27G-VMAn-FKBP
GCAGTTACTTGGACTTGCCTGAACGACCAGAAAAACCCGAAAACTAACAAATACGAAACTAAACGTCTGC
TGTACAACGGGTGCTTTGCCAAGGGTACCAATGTTTTAATGGCGGATGGGTCTATTGAATGTATTGAAAA
CATTGAGGTTGGTAATAAGGTCATGGGTAAAGATGGCAGACCTCGTGAGGTAATTAAATTGCCCAGAGGA
AGAGAAACTATGTACAGCGTCGTGCAGAAAAGTCAGCACAGAGCCCACAAAAGTGACTCAAGTCGTGAAG
TGCCAGAATTACTCAAGTTTACGTGTAATGCGACCCATGAGTTGGTTGTTAGAACACCTCGTAGTGTCCG
CCGTTTGTCTCGTACCATTAAGGGTGTCGAATATTTTGAAGTTATTACTTTTGAGATGGGCCAAAAGAAA
GCCCCCGACGGTAGAATTGTTGAGCTTGTCAAGGAAGTTTCAAAGAGCTACCCAATATCTGAGGGGCCTG
AGAGAGCCAACGAATTAGTAGAATCCTATAGAAAGGCTTCAAATAAAGCTTATTTTGAGTGGACTATTGA
GGCCAGAGATCTTTCTCTGTTGGGTTCCCATGTTCGTAAAGCTACCTACCAGACTTACGCTCCAATTCTT
TATTCTAGAAACAACGGCAACGGGAACGGCACTAGAGGAGTGCAGGTGGAAACCATCTCCCCAGGAGACG
GGCGCACCTTCCCCAAGCGCGGCCAGACCTGCGTGGTGCACTACACCGGGATGCTTGAAGATGGAAAGAA
ATTTGATTCCTCCCGGGACAGAAACAAGCCCTTTAAGTTTATGCTAGGCAAGCAGGAGGTGATCCGAGGC
TGGGAAGAAGGGGTTGCCCAGATGAGTGTGGGTCAGAGAGCCAAACTGACTATATCTCCAGATTATGCCT
ATGGTGCCACTGGGCACCCAGGCATCATCCCACCACATGCCACTCTCGTCTTCGATGTGGAGCTTCTAAA
ACTGGAA
