>Addgene plasmid #70230 | NSarQ27G-VMAn-FKBP | depositor partial sequence | sequence record 126343 | NSarQ27G
GCAGTTACTTGGACTTGCCTGAACGACCAGAAAAACCCGAAAACTAACAAATACGAAACTAAACGTCTGC
TGTACAACGGG
