>Addgene plasmid #70230 | NSarQ27G-VMAn-FKBP | depositor partial sequence | sequence record 126344 | VMAn
TGCTTTGCCAAGGGTACCAATGTTTTAATGGCGGATGGGTCTATTGAATGTATTGAAAACATTGAGGTTG
GTAATAAGGTCATGGGTAAAGATGGCAGACCTCGTGAGGTAATTAAATTGCCCAGAGGAAGAGAAACTAT
GTACAGCGTCGTGCAGAAAAGTCAGCACAGAGCCCACAAAAGTGACTCAAGTCGTGAAGTGCCAGAATTA
CTCAAGTTTACGTGTAATGCGACCCATGAGTTGGTTGTTAGAACACCTCGTAGTGTCCGCCGTTTGTCTC
GTACCATTAAGGGTGTCGAATATTTTGAAGTTATTACTTTTGAGATGGGCCAAAAGAAAGCCCCCGACGG
TAGAATTGTTGAGCTTGTCAAGGAAGTTTCAAAGAGCTACCCAATATCTGAGGGGCCTGAGAGAGCCAAC
GAATTAGTAGAATCCTATAGAAAGGCTTCAAATAAAGCTTATTTTGAGTGGACTATTGAGGCCAGAGATC
TTTCTCTGTTGGGTTCCCATGTTCGTAAAGCTACCTACCAGACTTACGCTCCAATTCTTTAT
