>Addgene plasmid #70230 | NSarQ27G-VMAn-FKBP | depositor partial sequence | sequence record 126345 | Linker
TCTAGAAACAACGGCAACGGGAACGGCACTAGA
