>Addgene plasmid #70230 | NSarQ27G-VMAn-FKBP | depositor partial sequence | sequence record 126346 | FKBP
GGAGTGCAGGTGGAAACCATCTCCCCAGGAGACGGGCGCACCTTCCCCAAGCGCGGCCAGACCTGCGTGG
TGCACTACACCGGGATGCTTGAAGATGGAAAGAAATTTGATTCCTCCCGGGACAGAAACAAGCCCTTTAA
GTTTATGCTAGGCAAGCAGGAGGTGATCCGAGGCTGGGAAGAAGGGGTTGCCCAGATGAGTGTGGGTCAG
AGAGCCAAACTGACTATATCTCCAGATTATGCCTATGGTGCCACTGGGCACCCAGGCATCATCCCACCAC
ATGCCACTCTCGTCTTCGATGTGGAGCTTCTAAAACTGGAA
