>Addgene plasmid #70230 | NSarQ27G-VMAn-FKBP | addgene partial sequence | sequence record 128802 | CMV-F 5'-CGCAAATGGGCGGTAGGCGTG-3'
ACTAGAGAACCCACTGCTTACTGGCTTATCGAAATTAATACGACTCACTATAGGGAGACCCAAGCTTGGT
ACCGAGCTCGGATCCACCATGGCAGTTACTTGGACTTGCCTGAACGACCAGAAAAACCCGAAAACTAACA
AATACGAAACTAAACGTCTGCTGTACAACGGGTGCTTTGCCAAGGGTACCAATGTTTTAATGGCGGATGG
GTCTATTGAATGTATTGAAAACATTGAGGTTGGTAATAAGGTCATGGGTAAAGATGGCAGACCTCGTGAG
GTAATTAAATTGCCCAGAGGAAGAGAAACTATGTACAGCGTCGTGCAGAAAAGTCAGCACAGAGCCCACA
AAAGTGACTCAAGTCGTGAAGTGCCAGAATTACTCAAGTTTACGTGTAATGCGACCCATGAGTTGGTTGT
TAGAACACCTCGTAGTGTCCGCCGTTTGTCTCGTACCATTAAGGGTGTCGAATATTTTGAAGTTATTACT
TTTGAGATGGGCCAAAAGAAAGCCCCCGACGGTAGAATTGTTGAGCTTGTCAAGGAAGTTTCAAAGAGCT
ACCCAATATCTGAGGGGCCTGAGAGAGCCAACGAATTAGTAGAATCCTATAGAAAGGCTTCAAATAAAGC
TTATTTTGAGTGGACTATTGAGGCCAGAGATCTTTCTCTGTTGGGTTCCCATGTTCGTAAAGCTACCTAC
CAGACTTACGCTCCAATTCTTTATTCTAGAAACAACGGCAACGGGAACGGCACTAGAGGAGTGCAGGTGG
AAACCATCTCCCCAGGAGACGGGCGCACCTTCCCCAAGCGCGGCCAGACCTGCGTGGTGCACTACACCG
