>Addgene plasmid #70230 | NSarQ27G-VMAn-FKBP | addgene partial sequence | sequence record 129532 | BGH-rev 5'-TAGAAGGCACAGTCGAGG-3'
TATAGAATAGGGCCCTCTAGATGCATGCTCGAGTTAATAACTAGTTTCCAGTTTTAGAAGCTCCACATCG
AAGACGAGAGTGGCATGTGGTGGGATGATGCCTGGGTGCCCAGTGGCACCATAGGCATAATCTGGAGATA
TAGTCAGTTTGGCTCTCTGACCCACACTCATCTGGGCAACCCCTTCTTCCCAGCCTCGGATCACCTCCTG
CTTGCCTAGCATAAACTTAAAGGGCTTGTTTCTGTCCCGGGAGGAATCAAATTTCTTTCCATCTTCAAGC
ATCCCGGTGTAGTGCACCACGCAGGTCTGGCCGCGCTTGGGGAAGGTGCGCCCGTCTCCTGGGGAGATGG
TTTCCACCTGCACTCCTCTAGTGCCGTTCCCGTTGCCGTTGTTTCTAGAATAAAGAATTGGAGCGTAAGT
CTGGTAGGTAGCTTTACGAACATGGGAACCCAACAGAGAAAGATCTCTGGCCTCAATAGTCCACTCAAAA
TAAGCTTTATTTGAAGCCTTTCTATAGGATTCTACTAATTCGTTGGCTCTCTCAGGCCCCTCAGATATTG
GGTAGCTCTTTGAAACTTCCTTGACAAGCTCAACAATTCTACCGTCGGGGGCTTTCTTTTGGCCCATCTC
AAAAGTAATAACTTCAAAATATTCGACACCCTTAATGGTACGAGACAAACGGCGGACACTACGAGGTGTT
CTAACAACCAACTCATGGGTCGCATTACACGTAAACTTGAGTAATTCTGGCACTTCACGACTTGAGTCAC
TTTTGTGGGCTCTGTGCTGACTTTTCTGCACGACGCTGTACATAGTTTCTCTTCCTCTGGGCAATTTAAT
TACCTCACGAGGTCTGCCATCTTTACC
