[The description below was written by a language model from this plasmid's Addgene catalogue record.]
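Description:
NSarQ27G-VMAn-FKBP is a mammalian expression plasmid built on the pcDNA3.1 backbone, with a recorded total size of 6415 bp against a 5428 bp backbone. It is propagated in E. coli under ampicillin selection. No feature table accompanies the record, so other backbone elements, such as the replication origin, polyadenylation signal or any mammalian selection marker, are not documented for this construct.

The payload is driven by the CMV promoter, a strong constitutive promoter for mammalian cells. It encodes a short synthetic N-terminal fragment of alpha-sarcin (81 bp of coding sequence) carrying a Gln27-to-Gly substitution. Alpha-sarcin is a fungal ribotoxin that inactivates ribosomes. The fragment is fused at its C-terminus to VMAn (the N-terminal half of the split VMA intein), then a linker peptide, then FKBP, the FK506- and rapamycin-binding protein.

This arrangement makes the construct one half of a conditional protein splicing system. On its own, the N-terminal sarcin fragment would not be expected to form a complete toxin. FKBP serves as a ligand-dependent dimerization domain, which in such systems typically pairs with a rapamycin-binding partner domain fused to the complementary C-terminal intein half and the remaining sarcin sequence. That partner construct is not described in this record. Bringing the two halves together would reconstitute the intein, which then excises itself and ligates the flanking sarcin fragments into a full-length protein.

The record does not explain the reason for the Q27G change, although its position at the end of the 27-codon fragment places it next to the splice junction. The associated work concerns conditional splicing of alpha-sarcin in live cells, which points to inducible control of toxin activity as the intended use.
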