Addgene plasmid #70230: NSarQ27G-VMAn-FKBP
Purpose: Expresses N-terminal portion of alpha sarcin with Q27G mutation along with VMA intein for protein splicing
Depositing lab: Perry Howard. Depositing organization: University of Victoria. Publication: Conditional protein splicing of alpha-sarcin in live cells. Alford SC, O'Sullivan C, Obst J, Christie J, Howard PL. Mol Biosyst. 2014 Apr;10(4):831-7. doi: 10.1039/c3mb70387h. Epub 2014 Jan 30. PubMed 24481070.
Backbone
  Vector backbone: pcDNA3.1
  Backbone size w/o insert (bp): 5428
  Total vector size (bp): 6415
  Vector type: Mammalian Expression
Growth in bacteria
  Bacterial resistance: Ampicillin, 100 μg/mL
  Growth temperature: 37°C
  Growth strain: DH5alpha
  Copy number: Unknown
Gene/Insert
  Gene/Insert name: alpha Sarcin (N-terminal portion)
  Species: Synthetic
  Insert size (bp): 81
  Mutation: Changed Gln 27 to Gly
  GenBank ID: X53394.1
  Promoter: CMV
  Tag / fusion protein: VMAn (C terminal on insert); Linker Peptide (C terminal on insert); FK506- and rapamycin-binding protein (FKBP) (C terminal on insert)
  Cloning method: Unknown
  Sequencing primers: 5′ N-Sar-For; 3′ N-Sar-Rev
Terms and licenses: Academic/Nonprofit Terms; Industry Terms: Not Available to Industry
How to cite: NSarQ27G-VMAn-FKBP was a gift from Perry Howard (Addgene plasmid # 70230 ; http://n2t.net/addgene:70230 ; RRID:Addgene_70230)
